Addgene plasmid #42338: pRK5-p18-HA
Depositing lab: David Sabatini. Depositing organization: Whitehead Institute for Biomedical Research. Publication: Ragulator Is a GEF for the Rag GTPases that Signal Amino Acid Levels to mTORC1. Bar-Peled L, Schweitzer LD, Zoncu R, Sabatini DM. Cell. 2012 Sep 14;150(6):1196-208. doi: 10.1016/j.cell.2012.07.032. PubMed 22980980.
Backbone
  Vector backbone: pRK5
  Backbone manufacturer: BD PharMingen
  Backbone size w/o insert (bp): 4661
  Vector type: Mammalian Expression
Growth in bacteria
  Bacterial resistance: Ampicillin, 100 μg/mL
  Growth temperature: 37°C
  Growth strain: DH5alpha
  Copy number: Unknown
Gene/Insert
  Gene/Insert name: p18 (alt names: LAMTOR1; late endosomal/lysosomal adaptor, MAPK and MTOR activator 1)
  Species: H. sapiens (human)
  GenBank ID: NM_017907.2 NP_060377.1
  Entrez Gene: LAMTOR1 (a.k.a. C11orf59, PDRO, Ragulator1, p18, p27RF-Rho)
  Promoter: CMV, SP6
  Tag / fusion protein: HA (C terminal on insert)
  Cloning method: Restriction Enzyme; 5′ cloning site EcoRI (not destroyed); 3′ cloning site HindIII (destroyed during cloning)
  Sequencing primers: 5′ Sp6; 3′ SV40pA-R
Terms and licenses: Academic/Nonprofit Terms; Industry Terms: Not Available to Industry
How to cite: pRK5-p18-HA was a gift from David Sabatini (Addgene plasmid # 42338 ; http://n2t.net/addgene:42338 ; RRID:Addgene_42338)
