[The description below was written by a language model from this plasmid's Addgene catalogue record.]
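Description:
pRK5-p18-HA is a mammalian expression plasmid built on the pRK5 backbone (about 4.7 kb without insert). It carries the human LAMTOR1 coding sequence, also known as p18, C11orf59 or Ragulator1, with an HA epitope tag fused to the C terminus. The plasmid is propagated in E. coli under ampicillin selection. The record gives no copy number and names no bacterial origin of replication or mammalian selection marker, so the construct appears suited to transient transfection rather than drug-selected stable expression.

The record lists CMV and SP6 as promoters. CMV provides strong constitutive transcription in mammalian cells, while the SP6 phage promoter upstream of the insert can serve for in vitro transcription and is also the 5′ sequencing primer site. The 3′ sequencing primer anneals in an SV40 polyadenylation region, which indicates that this signal terminates the transcript. The insert was cloned by restriction digestion between EcoRI, which is retained, and HindIII, which was destroyed during cloning.

LAMTOR1/p18 is the late endosomal/lysosomal adaptor subunit of the Ragulator complex. The associated publication concerns Ragulator acting as a guanine nucleotide exchange factor for the Rag GTPases, which signal amino acid levels to mTORC1. The HA tag allows the expressed protein to be detected or immunoprecipitated with anti-HA antibodies. Placing it at the C terminus leaves the native N terminus of p18 unmodified, which is generally understood to carry the lipid modifications needed for lysosomal anchoring. The plasmid is therefore suited to expressing tagged p18 in cultured mammalian cells for localisation, co-immunoprecipitation and complex-assembly studies in the amino acid-sensing mTORC1 pathway.
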