>Addgene plasmid #42338 | pRK5-p18-HA | addgene partial sequence | sequence record 57996 | SV40pA-R 5'-GAAATTTGTGATGCTATTGC-3'
TTATAAGCTGCAATAAACAAGTTGGGCCATGGCGGCCAAGCTGGGGATCCTTATCATGCGTAGTCAGGCA
CATCATAGGGGTAACCTCCACCTCCTGCGGCCGCTGGGATCCCAAACTGTACAACCAGCTCCTCTTTTGC
GTCCACACGGATCTGAGAAAGTGCACTGTAGGCATAAGCAGCTATCCTGGAGACCTGCTGCAAATCAGAG
AACGGGATGGGCTCACTGGCCAGCACTTGGTGGGGCTGGCTGGTAAGAGACGGCAGCGGTGGCAGCTTCT
TCCAATGGGTCAGGCTGCTGCTCAGCACAGCCAAGCGGGTGCTGTACTGCCTGGCACGGTCCATGTACTC
ATGCTGCTCCATGCCCTGTGAGTCTGCAGCAGACACATCAATGATGTTGCTGGCTGTCTTGGCAAGGATG
GAAGAGAGCAGGGCCTGCTCATCAGTGCGAGCGGAAGGCAGGCTGTGGTAGTTGGGCTCGGCTCCATTGA
GAGCTTTGGTAGGGGGGCTGCTAGGGTCCAGCAGCAGCTTCCGCTCCTCTCGGTCCTGGTCCGAGTCCTC
GTTCTCGCTGCTGTAGCAGCACCCCATGGTGGCGTCGACGAATTCAATCGATAGAACCGAGGTGCAGTTG
GACCTGGGAGTGGACACCTGTGGAGAGAAAGGCAAAGTGGATGTTATTCTATAGTGTCACCTAAATCGTA
TGTGTATGATACATAAGGTTATGTATTAATTGTAGCCGCGTTCTAACGAAGCCAAGGGGGTGGGCCTATA
GACTCTATAGGCGGTACTTACGTCACTCTTGGCACGGGGAATCCGCGTTCCAATGCACCGTTCCCGGCCG
CGGAGGCTGGATCGGTCCCGGTGTCTTCTATGGAGGTCAAAACAGCGTGGATGGCGTCTCCAGGCGATCT
GACGGTTCACTAAACGAGCTCTGCTTATATAGACCTCCCACCGTA
